Addgene plasmid #75500: AKT1 gRNA (BRDN0001146935)
Purpose: 3rd generation lentiviral gRNA plasmid targeting human AKT1
Depositing lab: John Doench & David Root. Depositing organization: Broad Institute. Publication: Optimized sgRNA design to maximize activity and minimize off-target effects of CRISPR-Cas9. Doench JG, Fusi N, Sullender M, Hegde M, Vaimberg EW, Donovan KF, Smith I, Tothova Z, Wilen C, Orchard R, Virgin HW, Listgarten J, Root DE. Nat Biotechnol. 2016 Jan 18. doi: 10.1038/nbt.3437. PubMed 26780180.
Backbone
  Vector backbone: lentiGuide-Puro
  Backbone manufacturer: Zhang Lab (Addgene plasmid # 52963)
  Vector type: Mammalian Expression, Lentiviral, CRISPR
  Selectable markers: Puromycin
Growth in bacteria
  Bacterial resistance: Ampicillin, 100 μg/mL
  Growth temperature: 37°C
  Growth strain: DH5alpha
  Copy number: High Copy
Gene/Insert
  Gene/Insert name: AKT1 (alt names: AKT1; NM_001014431.1)
  gRNA/shRNA sequence: GAAGGTGCGTTCGATGACAG
  Species: H. sapiens (human)
  Entrez Gene: AKT1 (a.k.a. AKT, PKB, PKB-ALPHA, PRKBA, RAC, RAC-ALPHA)
  Promoter: hU6
  Cloning method: Unknown
  Sequencing primers: 5′ U6-F; 3′ pS2-R
Terms and licenses: Academic/Nonprofit Terms; Industry Terms: Not Available to Industry
Depositor comments: The gRNA was designed to target the following Genbank reference sequence(s): NM_001014431.1,NM_001014432.1,NM_005163.2. Note that this plasmid does NOT contain Cas9. It should be used in conjunction with lentiCas9-Blast (Addgene #52962) or otherwise with cell lines already expressing Cas9. Browse the full kinome gRNA library at http://www.addgene.org/pooled-library/broadgpp-human-kinome/ or visit http://www.broadinstitute.org/rnai/public/ for detailed protocols and information.
How to cite: AKT1 gRNA (BRDN0001146935) was a gift from John Doench & David Root (Addgene plasmid # 75500 ; http://n2t.net/addgene:75500 ; RRID:Addgene_75500)
