[The description below was written by a language model from this plasmid's Addgene catalogue record and the feature table of its GenBank file.]
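Description:
AKT1 gRNA (BRDN0001146935) is a third-generation lentiviral CRISPR guide plasmid built on the lentiGuide-Puro backbone, an 8.3 kb circular construct that expresses a single guide RNA against human AKT1. It is propagated in E. coli through a high-copy ColE1/pUC-type origin with ampicillin selection from the bla gene. The backbone also carries an f1 origin, an SV40 origin and poly(A) signal, and residual lac, T7 and T3 promoter elements from its cloning-vector ancestry.

The lentiviral transfer cassette begins with an RSV promoter fused to a truncated HIV-1 5' LTR, which makes genomic RNA production in packaging cells independent of Tat. This is followed by the Psi packaging signal and the RRE for Rev-dependent nuclear export. The cassette ends in a U3-deleted, self-inactivating 3' LTR. Within it, a human U6 RNA polymerase III promoter drives the AKT1-specific spacer joined to the Streptococcus pyogenes Cas9 gRNA scaffold. A cPPT/CTS element, which aids nuclear import of the viral genome, lies just downstream of the scaffold. A separate EF-1-alpha promoter, including its intron A, then expresses puromycin N-acetyltransferase so that transduced mammalian cells can be selected. A WPRE after this gene enhances transcript stability and expression.

The guide was designed against three AKT1 reference transcripts and belongs to a human kinome gRNA collection developed alongside optimized sgRNA design rules. The plasmid does not encode Cas9, so it is meant to be used with a separate Cas9 lentiviral vector or in cells that already express Cas9. Its typical use is knocking out AKT1 in human cells.
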