LOCUS       Exported 8323 bp ds-DNA circular SYN 12-MAY-2021
DEFINITION  3rd generation lentiviral gRNA plasmid targeting human AKT1.
ACCESSION   .
VERSION     .
KEYWORDS    AKT1 gRNA (BRDN0001146935)
SOURCE      synthetic DNA construct
  ORGANISM  synthetic DNA construct
REFERENCE   1 (bases 1 to 8323)
  AUTHORS   Doench JG, Fusi N, Sullender M, Hegde M, Vaimberg EW, Donovan KF,
            Smith I, Tothova Z, Wilen C, Orchard R, Virgin HW, Listgarten J,
            Root DE
  TITLE     Optimized sgRNA design to maximize activity and minimize off-target
            effects of CRISPR-Cas9.
  JOURNAL   Nat Biotechnol. 2016 Jan 18. doi: 10.1038/nbt.3437.
  PUBMED    26780180
REFERENCE   2 (bases 1 to 8323)
  AUTHORS   .
  TITLE     Direct Submission
  JOURNAL   Exported May 12, 2021 from SnapGene Server 1.1.58
            http://www.snapgene.com
FEATURES             Location/Qualifiers
     source          1..8323
                     /organism="synthetic DNA construct"
                     /mol_type="other DNA"
     promoter        87..1265
                     /label=EF-1-alpha promoter
                     /note="strong constitutive promoter for human elongation
                     factor EF-1-alpha"
     intron          318..1256
                     /label=EF-1-alpha intron A
                     /note="intron upstream of the start codon of human
                     EF-1-alpha"
     primer_bind     1213..1233
                     /label=EF1a-F
                     /note="Human elongation factor-1a promoter, forward primer"
     CDS             1278..1877
                     /codon_start=1
                     /gene="pac from Streptomyces alboniger"
                     /product="puromycin N-acetyltransferase"
                     /label=PuroR
                     /note="confers resistance to puromycin"
                     /translation="MTEYKPTVRLATRDDVPRAVRTLAAAFADYPATRHTVDPDRHIER
                     VTELQELFLTRVGLDIGKVWVADDGAAVAVWTTPESVEAGAVFAEIGPRMAELSGSRLA
                     AQQQMEGLLAPHRPKEPAWFLATVGVSPDHQGKGLGSAVVLPGVEAAERAGVPAFLETS
                     APRNLPFYERLGFTVTADVEVPEGPRTWCMTRKPGA"
     primer_bind     complement(1278..1297)
                     /label=Puro-R
                     /note="Puromycin resistance gene, reverse primer. Also
                     called puro-variant-R"
     primer_bind     1774..1794
                     /label=Puro-F
                     /note="Puromycin resistance gene, forward primer"
     misc_feature    1893..2481
                     /label=WPRE
                     /note="woodchuck hepatitis virus posttranscriptional
                     regulatory element"
     primer_bind     complement(1946..1966)
                     /label=WPRE-R
                     /note="WPRE, reverse primer"
     CDS             complement(2364..2375)
                     /codon_start=1
                     /product="Factor Xa recognition and cleavage site"
                     /label=Factor Xa site
                     /translation="IEGR"
     LTR             2553..2786
                     /label=3' LTR (Delta-U3)
                     /note="self-inactivating 3' long terminal repeat (LTR) from
                     HIV-1"
     polyA_signal    2864..2985
                     /label=SV40 poly(A) signal
                     /note="SV40 polyadenylation signal"
     primer_bind     complement(2901..2920)
                     /label=SV40pA-R
                     /note="SV40 polyA, reverse primer"
     primer_bind     2955..2974
                     /label=EBV-rev
                     /note="SV40 polyA terminator, reverse primer"
     rep_origin      3025..3160
                     /label=SV40 ori
                     /note="SV40 origin of replication"
     primer_bind     3087..3106
                     /label=SV40pro-F
                     /note="SV40 promoter/origin, forward primer"
     primer_bind     complement(3180..3199)
                     /label=T7
                     /note="T7 promoter, forward primer"
     promoter        complement(3181..3199)
                     /label=T7 promoter
                     /note="promoter for bacteriophage T7 RNA polymerase"
     primer_bind     complement(3209..3226)
                     /label=M13 Forward
                     /note="In lacZ gene. Also called M13-F20 or M13 (-21)
                     Forward"
     primer_bind     complement(3209..3225)
                     /label=M13 fwd
                     /note="common sequencing primer, one of multiple similar
                     variants"
     primer_bind     complement(3218..3240)
                     /label=M13/pUC Forward
                     /note="In lacZ gene"
     rep_origin      3367..3822
                     /direction=RIGHT
                     /label=f1 ori
                     /note="f1 bacteriophage origin of replication; arrow
                     indicates direction of (+) strand synthesis"
     primer_bind     complement(3454..3473)
                     /label=F1ori-R
                     /note="F1 origin, reverse primer"
     primer_bind     3664..3685
                     /label=F1ori-F
                     /note="F1 origin, forward primer"
     promoter        3848..3952
                     /gene="bla"
                     /label=AmpR promoter
     CDS             3953..4813
                     /codon_start=1
                     /gene="bla"
                     /product="beta-lactamase"
                     /label=AmpR
                     /note="confers resistance to ampicillin, carbenicillin, and
                     related antibiotics"
                     /translation="MSIQHFRVALIPFFAAFCLPVFAHPETLVKVKDAEDQLGARVGYI
                     ELDLNSGKILESFRPEERFPMMSTFKVLLCGAVLSRIDAGQEQLGRRIHYSQNDLVEYS
                     PVTEKHLTDGMTVRELCSAAITMSDNTAANLLLTTIGGPKELTAFLHNMGDHVTRLDRW
                     EPELNEAIPNDERDTTMPVAMATTLRKLLTGELLTLASRQQLIDWMEADKVAGPLLRSA
                     LPAGWFIADKSGAGERGSRGIIAALGPDGKPSRIVVIYTTGSQATMDERNRQIAEIGAS
                     LIKHW"
     primer_bind     complement(4171..4190)
                     /label=Amp-R
                     /note="Ampicillin resistance gene, reverse primer"
     rep_origin      4984..5572
                     /direction=RIGHT
                     /label=ori
                     /note="high-copy-number ColE1/pMB1/pBR322/pUC origin of
                     replication"
     primer_bind     5473..5492
                     /label=pBR322ori-F
                     /note="pBR322 origin, forward primer"
     primer_bind     5726..5743
                     /label=L4440
                     /note="L4440 vector, forward primer"
     protein_bind    5860..5881
                     /label=CAP binding site
                     /bound_moiety="E. coli catabolite activator protein"
                     /note="CAP binding activates transcription in the presence
                     of cAMP."
     promoter        5896..5926
                     /label=lac promoter
                     /note="promoter for the E. coli lac operon"
     protein_bind    5934..5950
                     /label=lac operator
                     /bound_moiety="lac repressor encoded by lacI"
                     /note="The lac repressor binds to the lac operator to
                     inhibit transcription in E. coli. This inhibition can be
                     relieved by adding lactose or
                     isopropyl-beta-D-thiogalactopyranoside (IPTG)."
     primer_bind     5939..5961
                     /label=M13/pUC Reverse
                     /note="In lacZ gene"
     primer_bind     5958..5974
                     /label=M13 rev
                     /note="common sequencing primer, one of multiple similar
                     variants"
     primer_bind     5958..5974
                     /label=M13 Reverse
                     /note="In lacZ gene. Also called M13-rev"
     primer_bind     5993..6013
                     /label=T3
                     /note="T3 promoter, forward primer"
     promoter        5995..6013
                     /label=T3 promoter
                     /note="promoter for bacteriophage T3 RNA polymerase"
     promoter        6041..6267
                     /label=RSV promoter
                     /note="Rous sarcoma virus enhancer/promoter"
     LTR             6268..6448
                     /label=5' LTR (truncated)
                     /note="truncated 5' long terminal repeat (LTR) from HIV-1"
     misc_feature    6495..6620
                     /label=HIV-1 Psi
                     /note="packaging signal of human immunodeficiency virus
                     type 1"
     misc_feature    7113..7346
                     /label=RRE
                     /note="The Rev response element (RRE) of HIV-1 allows for
                     Rev-dependent mRNA export from the nucleus to the
                     cytoplasm."
     CDS             7531..7575
                     /codon_start=1
                     /product="antigenic peptide corresponding to amino acids
                     655 to 669 of the HIV envelope protein gp41 (Lutje Hulsik
                     et al., 2013)"
                     /label=gp41 peptide
                     /note="recognized by the 2H10 single-chain llama nanobody"
                     /translation="KNEQELLELDKWASL"
     promoter        7753..7993
                     /label=U6 promoter
                     /note="RNA polymerase III promoter for human U6 snRNA"
     primer_bind     7753..7773
                     /label=hU6-F
                     /note="Human U6 promoter, forward primer"
     primer_bind     7924..7943
                     /label=LKO.1 5'
                     /note="Human U6 promoter, forward primer"
     misc_RNA        8023..8098
                     /label=gRNA scaffold
                     /note="guide RNA scaffold for the Streptococcus pyogenes
                     CRISPR/Cas9 system"
     misc_feature    8154..8271
                     /label=cPPT/CTS
                     /note="central polypurine tract and central termination
                     sequence of HIV-1"
ORIGIN
        1 cccgggtgca aagatggata aagttttaaa cagagaggaa tctttgcagc taatggacct
       61 tctaggtctt gaaaggagtg ggaattggct ccggtgcccg tcagtgggca gagcgcacat
      121 cgcccacagt ccccgagaag ttggggggag gggtcggcaa ttgatccggt gcctagagaa
      181 ggtggcgcgg ggtaaactgg gaaagtgatg tcgtgtactg gctccgcctt tttcccgagg
      241 gtgggggaga accgtatata agtgcagtag tcgccgtgaa cgttcttttt cgcaacgggt
      301 ttgccgccag aacacaggta agtgccgtgt gtggttcccg cgggcctggc ctctttacgg
      361 gttatggccc ttgcgtgcct tgaattactt ccacctggct gcagtacgtg attcttgatc
      421 ccgagcttcg ggttggaagt gggtgggaga gttcgaggcc ttgcgcttaa ggagcccctt
      481 cgcctcgtgc ttgagttgag gcctggcctg ggcgctgggg ccgccgcgtg cgaatctggt
      541 ggcaccttcg cgcctgtctc gctgctttcg ataagtctct agccatttaa aatttttgat
      601 gacctgctgc gacgcttttt ttctggcaag atagtcttgt aaatgcgggc caagatctgc
      661 acactggtat ttcggttttt ggggccgcgg gcggcgacgg ggcccgtgcg tcccagcgca
      721 catgttcggc gaggcggggc ctgcgagcgc ggccaccgag aatcggacgg gggtagtctc
      781 aagctggccg gcctgctctg gtgcctggcc tcgcgccgcc gtgtatcgcc ccgccctggg
      841 cggcaaggct ggcccggtcg gcaccagttg cgtgagcgga aagatggccg cttcccggcc
      901 ctgctgcagg gagctcaaaa tggaggacgc ggcgctcggg agagcgggcg ggtgagtcac
      961 ccacacaaag gaaaagggcc tttccgtcct cagccgtcgc ttcatgtgac tccacggagt
     1021 accgggcgcc gtccaggcac ctcgattagt tctcgagctt ttggagtacg tcgtctttag
     1081 gttgggggga ggggttttat gcgatggagt ttccccacac tgagtgggtg gagactgaag
     1141 ttaggccagc ttggcacttg atgtaattct ccttggaatt tgcccttttt gagtttggat
     1201 cttggttcat tctcaagcct cagacagtgg ttcaaagttt ttttcttcca tttcaggtgt
     1261 cgtgacgtac ggccaccatg accgagtaca agcccacggt gcgcctcgcc acccgcgacg
     1321 acgtccccag ggccgtacgc accctcgccg ccgcgttcgc cgactacccc gccacgcgcc
     1381 acaccgtcga tccggaccgc cacatcgagc gggtcaccga gctgcaagaa ctcttcctca
     1441 cgcgcgtcgg gctcgacatc ggcaaggtgt gggtcgcgga cgacggcgcc gccgtggcgg
     1501 tctggaccac gccggagagc gtcgaagcgg gggcggtgtt cgccgagatc ggcccgcgca
     1561 tggccgagtt gagcggttcc cggctggccg cgcagcaaca gatggaaggc ctcctggcgc
     1621 cgcaccggcc caaggagccc gcgtggttcc tggccaccgt cggagtctcg cccgaccacc
     1681 agggcaaggg tctgggcagc gccgtcgtgc tccccggagt ggaggcggcc gagcgcgccg
     1741 gggtgcccgc cttcctggag acctccgcgc cccgcaacct ccccttctac gagcggctcg
     1801 gcttcaccgt caccgccgac gtcgaggtgc ccgaaggacc gcgcacctgg tgcatgaccc
     1861 gcaagcccgg tgcctgaacg cgttaagtcg acaatcaacc tctggattac aaaatttgtg
     1921 aaagattgac tggtattctt aactatgttg ctccttttac gctatgtgga tacgctgctt
     1981 taatgccttt gtatcatgct attgcttccc gtatggcttt cattttctcc tccttgtata
     2041 aatcctggtt gctgtctctt tatgaggagt tgtggcccgt tgtcaggcaa cgtggcgtgg
     2101 tgtgcactgt gtttgctgac gcaaccccca ctggttgggg cattgccacc acctgtcagc
     2161 tcctttccgg gactttcgct ttccccctcc ctattgccac ggcggaactc atcgccgcct
     2221 gccttgcccg ctgctggaca ggggctcggc tgttgggcac tgacaattcc gtggtgttgt
     2281 cggggaaatc atcgtccttt ccttggctgc tcgcctgtgt tgccacctgg attctgcgcg
     2341 ggacgtcctt ctgctacgtc ccttcggccc tcaatccagc ggaccttcct tcccgcggcc
     2401 tgctgccggc tctgcggcct cttccgcgtc ttcgccttcg ccctcagacg agtcggatct
     2461 ccctttgggc cgcctccccg cgtcgacttt aagaccaatg acttacaagg cagctgtaga
     2521 tcttagccac tttttaaaag aaaagggggg actggaaggg ctaattcact cccaacgaag
     2581 acaagatctg ctttttgctt gtactgggtc tctctggtta gaccagatct gagcctggga
     2641 gctctctggc taactaggga acccactgct taagcctcaa taaagcttgc cttgagtgct
     2701 tcaagtagtg tgtgcccgtc tgttgtgtga ctctggtaac tagagatccc tcagaccctt
     2761 ttagtcagtg tggaaaatct ctagcagtac gtatagtagt tcatgtcatc ttattattca
     2821 gtatttataa cttgcaaaga aatgaatatc agagagtgag aggaacttgt ttattgcagc
     2881 ttataatggt tacaaataaa gcaatagcat cacaaatttc acaaataaag catttttttc
     2941 actgcattct agttgtggtt tgtccaaact catcaatgta tcttatcatg tctggctcta
     3001 gctatcccgc ccctaactcc gcccatcccg cccctaactc cgcccagttc cgcccattct
     3061 ccgccccatg gctgactaat tttttttatt tatgcagagg ccgaggccgc ctcggcctct
     3121 gagctattcc agaagtagtg aggaggcttt tttggaggcc tagggacgta cccaattcgc
     3181 cctatagtga gtcgtattac gcgcgctcac tggccgtcgt tttacaacgt cgtgactggg
     3241 aaaaccctgg cgttacccaa cttaatcgcc ttgcagcaca tccccctttc gccagctggc
     3301 gtaatagcga agaggcccgc accgatcgcc cttcccaaca gttgcgcagc ctgaatggcg
     3361 aatgggnnnn nnnnnnnnnn nnnnnnnnnn nnnnnnnnnn nnnnnnnnnn nnnnnnnnnn
     3421 nnnnnnnnnn nnnnnnnnnn nnnnnnnnnn nnnnnnnnnn nnnnnnnnnn nnnnnnnnnn
     3481 nnnnnnnnnn cnnnnnnnnn nnnnnnnnnn nnnnnnnnnn nnnnnnnnnn nnnnnnnnnn
     3541 nnnnnnnnnn nnnnnnnnnn nnnnnnnnnn nnnnnnnnnn nnannnnnnn nnnnnnnnnn
     3601 nnnnnnnnnn nnnnnnnnnn nnnnnnnnnn nncctttgac gttggagtcc acgttcttta
     3661 atagtggact cttgttccaa actggaacaa cactcaaccc tatctcggtc tattcttttg
     3721 atttataagg gattttgccg atttcggcct attggttaaa aaatgagctg atttaacaaa
     3781 aatttaacgc gaattttaac aaaatattaa cgcttacaat ttaggtggca cttttcgggg
     3841 aaatgtgcgc ggaaccccta tttgtttatt tttctaaata cattcaaata tgtatccgct
     3901 catgagacaa taaccctgat aaatgcttca ataatattga aaaaggaaga gtatgagtat
     3961 tcaacatttc cgtgtcgccc ttattccctt ttttgcggca ttttgccttc ctgtttttgc
     4021 tcacccagaa acgctggtga aagtaaaaga tgctgaagat cagttgggtg cacgagtggg
     4081 ttacatcgaa ctggatctca acagcggtaa gatccttgag agttttcgcc ccgaagaacg
     4141 ttttccaatg atgagcactt ttaaagttct gctatgtggc gcggtattat cccgtattga
     4201 cgccgggcaa gagcaactcg gtcgccgcat acactattct cagaatgact tggttgagta
     4261 ctcaccagtc acagaaaagc atcttacgga tggcatgaca gtaagagaat tatgcagtgc
     4321 tgccataacc atgagtgata acactgcggc caacttactt ctgacaacga tcggaggacc
     4381 gaaggagcta accgcttttt tgcacaacat gggggatcat gtaactcgcc ttgatcgttg
     4441 ggaaccggag ctgaatgaag ccataccaaa cgacgagcgt gacaccacga tgcctgtagc
     4501 aatggcaaca acgttgcgca aactattaac tggcgaacta cttactctag cttcccggca
     4561 acaattaata gactggatgg aggcggataa agttgcagga ccacttctgc gctcggccct
     4621 tccggctggc tggtttattg ctgataaatc tggagccggt gagcgtgggt ctcgcggtat
     4681 cattgcagca ctggggccag atggtaagcc ctcccgtatc gtagttatct acacgacggg
     4741 gagtcaggca actatggatg aacgaaatag acagatcgct gagataggtg cctcactgat
     4801 taagcattgg taactgtcag accaagttta ctcatatata ctttagattg atttaaaact
     4861 tcatttttaa tttaaaagga tctaggtgaa gatccttttt gataatctca tgaccaaaat
     4921 cccttaacgt gagttttcgt tccactgagc gtcagacccc gtagaaaaga tcaaaggatc
     4981 ttcttgagat cctttttttc tgcgcgtaat ctgctgcttg caaacaaaaa aaccaccgct
     5041 accagcggtg gtttgtttgc cggatcaaga gctaccaact ctttttccga aggtaactgg
     5101 cttcagcaga gcgcagatac caaatactgt tcttctagtg tagccgtagt taggccacca
     5161 cttcaagaac tctgtagcac cgcctacata cctcgctctg ctaatcctgt taccagtggc
     5221 tgctgccagt ggcgataagt cgtgtcttac cgggttggac tcaagacgat agttaccgga
     5281 taaggcgcag cggtcgggct gaacgggggg ttcgtgcaca cagcccagct tggagcgaac
     5341 gacctacacc gaactgagat acctacagcg tgagctatga gaaagcgcca cgcttcccga
     5401 agggagaaag gcggacaggt atccggtaag cggcagggtc ggaacaggag agcgcacgag
     5461 ggagcttcca gggggaaacg cctggtatct ttatagtcct gtcgggtttc gccacctctg
     5521 acttgagcgt cgatttttgt gatgctcgtc aggggggcgg agcctatgga aaaacgccag
     5581 caacgcggcc tttttacggt tcctggcctt ttgctggcct tttgctcaca tgttctttcc
     5641 tgcgttatcc cctgattctg tggataaccg tattaccgcc tttgagtgag ctgataccgc
     5701 tcgccgcagc cgaacgaccg agcgcagcga gtcagtgagc gaggaagcgg aagagcgccc
     5761 aatacgcaaa ccgcctctcc ccgcgcgttg gccgattcat taatgcagct ggcacgacag
     5821 gtttcccgac tggaaagcgg gcagtgagcg caacgcaatt aatgtgagtt agctcactca
     5881 ttaggcaccc caggctttac actttatgct tccggctcgt atgttgtgtg gaattgtgag
     5941 cggataacaa tttcacacag gaaacagcta tgaccatgat tacgccaagc gcgcaattaa
     6001 ccctcactaa agggaacaaa agctggagct gcaagcttaa tgtagtctta tgcaatactc
     6061 ttgtagtctt gcaacatggt aacgatgagt tagcaacatg ccttacaagg agagaaaaag
     6121 caccgtgcat gccgattggt ggaagtaagg tggtacgatc gtgccttatt aggaaggcaa
     6181 cagacgggtc tgacatggat tggacgaacc actgaattgc cgcattgcag agatattgta
     6241 tttaagtgcc tagctcgata cataaacggg tctctctggt tagaccagat ctgagcctgg
     6301 gagctctctg gctaactagg gaacccactg cttaagcctc aataaagctt gccttgagtg
     6361 cttcaagtag tgtgtgcccg tctgttgtgt gactctggta actagagatc cctcagaccc
     6421 ttttagtcag tgtggaaaat ctctagcagt ggcgcccgaa cagggacttg aaagcgaaag
     6481 ggaaaccaga ggagctctct cgacgcagga ctcggcttgc tgaagcgcgc acggcaagag
     6541 gcgaggggcg gcgactggtg agtacgccaa aaattttgac tagcggaggc tagaaggaga
     6601 gagatgggtg cgagagcgtc agtattaagc gggggagaat tagatcgcga tgggaaaaaa
     6661 ttcggttaag gccaggggga aagaaaaaat ataaattaaa acatatagta tgggcaagca
     6721 gggagctaga acgattcgca gttaatcctg gcctgttaga aacatcagaa ggctgtagac
     6781 aaatactggg acagctacaa ccatcccttc agacaggatc agaagaactt agatcattat
     6841 ataatacagt agcaaccctc tattgtgtgc atcaaaggat agagataaaa gacaccaagg
     6901 aagctttaga caagatagag gaagagcaaa acaaaagtaa gaccaccgca cagcaagcgg
     6961 ccgctgatct tcagacctgg aggaggagat atgagggaca attggagaag tgaattatat
     7021 aaatataaag tagtaaaaat tgaaccatta ggagtagcac ccaccaaggc aaagagaaga
     7081 gtggtgcaga gagaaaaaag agcagtggga ataggagctt tgttccttgg gttcttggga
     7141 gcagcaggaa gcactatggg cgcagcgtca atgacgctga cggtacaggc cagacaatta
     7201 ttgtctggta tagtgcagca gcagaacaat ttgctgaggg ctattgaggc gcaacagcat
     7261 ctgttgcaac tcacagtctg gggcatcaag cagctccagg caagaatcct ggctgtggaa
     7321 agatacctaa aggatcaaca gctcctgggg atttggggtt gctctggaaa actcatttgc
     7381 accactgctg tgccttggaa tgctagttgg agtaataaat ctctggaaca gatttggaat
     7441 cacacgacct ggatggagtg ggacagagaa attaacaatt acacaagctt aatacactcc
     7501 ttaattgaag aatcgcaaaa ccagcaagaa aagaatgaac aagaattatt ggaattagat
     7561 aaatgggcaa gtttgtggaa ttggtttaac ataacaaatt ggctgtggta tataaaatta
     7621 ttcataatga tagtaggagg cttggtaggt ttaagaatag tttttgctgt actttctata
     7681 gtgaatagag ttaggcaggg atattcacca ttatcgtttc agacccacct cccaaccccg
     7741 aggggaccca gagagggcct atttcccatg attccttcat atttgcatat acgatacaag
     7801 gctgttagag agataattag aattaatttg actgtaaaca caaagatatt agtacaaaat
     7861 acgtgacgta gaaagtaata atttcttggg tagtttgcag ttttaaaatt atgttttaaa
     7921 atggactatc atatgcttac cgtaacttga aagtatttcg atttcttggc tttatatatc
     7981 ttgtggaaag gacgaaacac cggaaggtgc gttcgatgac aggttttaga gctagaaata
     8041 gcaagttaaa ataaggctag tccgttatca acttgaaaaa gtggcaccga gtcggtgctt
     8101 ttttaagctt ggcgtaacta gatcttgaga caaatggcag tattcatcca caattttaaa
     8161 agaaaagggg ggattggggg gtacagtgca ggggaaagaa tagtagacat aatagcaaca
     8221 gacatacaaa ctaaagaatt acaaaaacaa attacaaaaa ttcaaaattt tcgggtttat
     8281 tacagggaca gcagagatcc actttggcgc cggctcgagg ggg
//
