>Addgene plasmid #75500 | AKT1 gRNA (BRDN0001146935) | depositor partial sequence | sequence record 142960 | Target Sequence
GAAGGTGCGTTCGATGACAG
