>Addgene plasmid #75500 | AKT1 gRNA (BRDN0001146935) | addgene partial sequence | sequence record 184003 | hU6-F
AGAAAGTAATAATTTCTTGGGTAGTTTGCAGTTTTAAAATTATGTTTTAAAATGGACTATCATATGCTTA
CCGTAACTTGAAAGTATTTCGATTTCTTGGCTTTATATATCTTGTGGAAAGGACGAAACACCGGAAGGTG
CGTTCGATGACAGGTTTTAGAGCTAGAAATAGCAAGTTAAAATAAGGCTAGTCCGTTATCAACTTGAAAA
AGTGGCACCGAGTCGGTGCTTTTTTAAGCTTGGCGTAACTAGATCTTGAGACAAATGGCAGTATTCATCC
ACAATTTTAAAAGAAAAGGGGGGATTGGGGGGTACAGTGCAGGGGAAAGAATAGTAGACATAATAGCAAC
AGACATACAAACTAAAGAATTACAAAAACAAATTACAAAAATTCAAAATTTTCGGGTTTATTACAGGGAC
AGCAGAGATCCACTTTGGCGCCGGCTCGAGGGGGCCCGGGTGCAAAGATGGATAAAGTTTTAAACAGAGA
GGAATCTTTGCAGCTAATGGACCTTCTAGGTCTTGAAAGGAGTGGGAATTGGCTCCGGTGCCCGTCAGTG
GGCAGAGCGC
